LOCUS       Exported 6519 bp ds-DNA circular SYN 12-MAY-2021
DEFINITION  expresses EGFP tagged Tau in mammalian cells.
ACCESSION   .
VERSION     .
KEYWORDS    pRK5-EGFP-Tau
SOURCE      synthetic DNA construct
  ORGANISM  synthetic DNA construct
REFERENCE   1 (bases 1 to 6519)
  AUTHORS   Hoover BR, Reed MN, Su J, Penrod RD, Kotilinek LA, Grant MK,
            Pitstick R, Carlson GA, Lanier LM, Yuan LL, Ashe KH, Liao D
  TITLE     Tau mislocalization to dendritic spines mediates synaptic
            dysfunction independently of neurodegeneration.
  JOURNAL   Neuron. 2010 Dec 22;68(6):1067-81. doi:
            10.1016/j.neuron.2010.11.030.
  PUBMED    21172610
REFERENCE   2 (bases 1 to 6519)
  AUTHORS   .
  TITLE     Direct Submission
  JOURNAL   Exported May 12, 2021 from SnapGene Server 1.1.58
            http://www.snapgene.com
FEATURES             Location/Qualifiers
     source          1..6519
                     /organism="synthetic DNA construct"
                     /mol_type="other DNA"
     primer_bind     94..111
                     /label=L4440
                     /note="L4440 vector, forward primer"
     protein_bind    228..249
                     /label=CAP binding site
                     /bound_moiety="E. coli catabolite activator protein"
                     /note="CAP binding activates transcription in the presence
                     of cAMP."
     promoter        264..294
                     /label=lac promoter
                     /note="promoter for the E. coli lac operon"
     protein_bind    302..318
                     /label=lac operator
                     /bound_moiety="lac repressor encoded by lacI"
                     /note="The lac repressor binds to the lac operator to
                     inhibit transcription in E. coli. This inhibition can be
                     relieved by adding lactose or
                     isopropyl-beta-D-thiogalactopyranoside (IPTG)."
     primer_bind     307..329
                     /label=M13/pUC Reverse
                     /note="In lacZ gene"
     primer_bind     326..342
                     /label=M13 rev
                     /note="common sequencing primer, one of multiple similar
                     variants"
     primer_bind     326..342
                     /label=M13 Reverse
                     /note="In lacZ gene. Also called M13-rev"
     enhancer        371..750
                     /label=CMV enhancer
                     /note="human cytomegalovirus immediate early enhancer"
     promoter        751..954
                     /label=CMV promoter
                     /note="human cytomegalovirus (CMV) immediate early
                     promoter"
     primer_bind     905..925
                     /label=CMV-F
                     /note="Human CMV immediate early promoter, forward primer"
     primer_bind     951..975
                     /label=LNCX
                     /note="Human CMV promoter, forward primer"
     promoter        1185..1203
                     /label=SP6 promoter
                     /note="promoter for bacteriophage SP6 RNA polymerase"
     primer_bind     1185..1202
                     /label=SP6
                     /note="SP6 promoter, forward primer"
     primer_bind     1216..1235
                     /label=pMT2-F
                     /note="Synthetic intron, forward primer"
     regulatory      1279..1288
                     /regulatory_class="other"
                     /note="vertebrate consensus sequence for strong initiation
                     of translation (Kozak, 1987)"
     CDS             1285..2001
                     /codon_start=1
                     /product="the original enhanced GFP (Yang et al., 1996)"
                     /label=EGFP
                     /note="mammalian codon-optimized"
                     /translation="MVSKGEELFTGVVPILVELDGDVNGHKFSVSGEGEGDATYGKLTL
                     KFICTTGKLPVPWPTLVTTLTYGVQCFSRYPDHMKQHDFFKSAMPEGYVQERTIFFKDD
                     GNYKTRAEVKFEGDTLVNRIELKGIDFKEDGNILGHKLEYNYNSHNVYIMADKQKNGIK
                     VNFKIRHNIEDGSVQLADHYQQNTPIGDGPVLLPDNHYLSNQSALSKDPNEKRDHMVLL
                     EFVTAAGITLGMDELYK"
     primer_bind     complement(1330..1351)
                     /label=EGFP-N
                     /note="EGFP, reverse primer"
     primer_bind     complement(1591..1610)
                     /label=EXFP-R
                     /note="For distinguishing EGFP variants, reverse primer"
     primer_bind     1938..1959
                     /label=EGFP-C
                     /note="EGFP, forward primer"
     regulatory      3176..3185
                     /regulatory_class="other"
                     /note="vertebrate consensus sequence for strong initiation
                     of translation (Kozak, 1987)"
     polyA_signal    3189..3323
                     /label=SV40 poly(A) signal
                     /note="SV40 polyadenylation signal"
     primer_bind     complement(3226..3245)
                     /label=SV40pA-R
                     /note="SV40 polyA, reverse primer"
     primer_bind     3280..3299
                     /label=EBV-rev
                     /note="SV40 polyA terminator, reverse primer"
     promoter        3392..3749
                     /label=SV40 promoter
                     /note="SV40 enhancer and early promoter"
     primer_bind     complement(3415..3435)
                     /label=pBABE 3'
                     /note="SV40 enhancer, reverse primer for pBABE vectors"
     rep_origin      3600..3735
                     /label=SV40 ori
                     /note="SV40 origin of replication"
     primer_bind     3662..3681
                     /label=SV40pro-F
                     /note="SV40 promoter/origin, forward primer"
     primer_bind     complement(3769..3786)
                     /label=M13 Forward
                     /note="In lacZ gene. Also called M13-F20 or M13 (-21)
                     Forward"
     primer_bind     complement(3769..3785)
                     /label=M13 fwd
                     /note="common sequencing primer, one of multiple similar
                     variants"
     primer_bind     complement(3778..3800)
                     /label=M13/pUC Forward
                     /note="In lacZ gene"
     rep_origin      3998..4453
                     /direction=RIGHT
                     /label=f1 ori
                     /note="f1 bacteriophage origin of replication; arrow
                     indicates direction of (+) strand synthesis"
     primer_bind     complement(4085..4104)
                     /label=F1ori-R
                     /note="F1 origin, reverse primer"
     primer_bind     4295..4316
                     /label=F1ori-F
                     /note="F1 origin, forward primer"
     primer_bind     complement(4470..4489)
                     /label=pRS-marker
                     /note="pRS vectors, use to sequence yeast selectable
                     marker"
     primer_bind     4589..4611
                     /label=pGEX 3'
                     /note="pGEX vectors, reverse primer"
     primer_bind     complement(4649..4667)
                     /label=pBRforEco
                     /note="pBR322 vectors, upsteam of EcoRI site, forward
                     primer"
     promoter        4735..4839
                     /gene="bla"
                     /label=AmpR promoter
     CDS             4840..5700
                     /codon_start=1
                     /gene="bla"
                     /product="beta-lactamase"
                     /label=AmpR
                     /note="confers resistance to ampicillin, carbenicillin, and
                     related antibiotics"
                     /translation="MSIQHFRVALIPFFAAFCLPVFAHPETLVKVKDAEDQLGARVGYI
                     ELDLNSGKILESFRPEERFPMMSTFKVLLCGAVLSRIDAGQEQLGRRIHYSQNDLVEYS
                     PVTEKHLTDGMTVRELCSAAITMSDNTAANLLLTTIGGPKELTAFLHNMGDHVTRLDRW
                     EPELNEAIPNDERDTTMPVAMATTLRKLLTGELLTLASRQQLIDWMEADKVAGPLLRSA
                     LPAGWFIADKSGAGERGSRGIIAALGPDGKPSRIVVIYTTGSQATMDERNRQIAEIGAS
                     LIKHW"
     primer_bind     complement(5058..5077)
                     /label=Amp-R
                     /note="Ampicillin resistance gene, reverse primer"
     rep_origin      5871..6459
                     /direction=RIGHT
                     /label=ori
                     /note="high-copy-number ColE1/pMB1/pBR322/pUC origin of
                     replication"
     primer_bind     6360..6379
                     /label=pBR322ori-F
                     /note="pBR322 origin, forward primer"
ORIGIN
        1 ttctttcctg cgttatcccc tgattctgtg gataaccgta ttaccgcctt tgagtgagct
       61 gataccgctc gccgcagccg aacgaccgag cgcagcgagt cagtgagcga ggaagcggaa
      121 gagcgcccaa tacgcaaacc gcctctcccc gcgcgttggc cgattcatta atgcagctgg
      181 cacgacaggt ttcccgactg gaaagcgggc agtgagcgca acgcaattaa tgtgagttag
      241 ctcactcatt aggcacccca ggctttacac tttatgcttc cggctcgtat gttgtgtgga
      301 attgtgagcg gataacaatt tcacacagga aacagctatg acatgattac gaattaattc
      361 gagctcgccc gacattgatt attgactagt tattaatagt aatcaattac ggggtcatta
      421 gttcatagcc catatatgga gttccgcgtt acataactta cggtaaatgg cccgcctggc
      481 tgaccgccca acgacccccg cccattgacg tcaataatga cgtatgttcc catagtaacg
      541 ccaataggga ctttccattg acgtcaatgg gtggagtatt tacggtaaac tgcccacttg
      601 gcagtacatc aagtgtatca tatgccaagt acgcccccta ttgacgtcaa tgacggtaaa
      661 tggcccgcct ggcattatgc ccagtacatg accttatggg actttcctac ttggcagtac
      721 atctacgtat tagtcatcgc tattaccatg gtgatgcggt tttggcagta catcaatggg
      781 cgtggatagc ggtttgactc acggggattt ccaagtctcc accccattga cgtcaatggg
      841 agtttgtttt ggcaccaaaa tcaacgggac tttccaaaat gtcgtaacaa ctccgcccca
      901 ttgacgcaaa tgggcggtag gcgtgtacgg tgggaggtct atataagcag agctcgttta
      961 gtgaaccgtc agatcgcctg gagacgccat ccacgctgtt ttgacctcca tagaagacac
     1021 cgggaccgat ccagcctccg cggccgggaa cggtgcattg gaacgcggat tccccgtgcc
     1081 aagagtgacg taagtaccgc ctatagagtc tataggccca cccccttggc ttcgttagaa
     1141 cgcggctaca attaatacat aaccttatgt atcatacaca tacgatttag gtgacactat
     1201 agaataacat ccactttgcc tttctctcca caggtgtcca ctcccaggtc caactgcacc
     1261 tcggttctat cgatggtcgc caccatggtg agcaagggcg aggagctgtt caccggggtg
     1321 gtgcccatcc tggtcgagct ggacggcgac gtaaacggcc acaagttcag cgtgtccggc
     1381 gagggcgagg gcgatgccac ctacggcaag ctgaccctga agttcatctg caccaccggc
     1441 aagctgcccg tgccctggcc caccctcgtg accaccctga cctacggcgt gcagtgcttc
     1501 agccgctacc ccgaccacat gaagcagcac gacttcttca agtccgccat gcccgaaggc
     1561 tacgtccagg agcgcaccat cttcttcaag gacgacggca actacaagac ccgcgccgag
     1621 gtgaagttcg agggcgacac cctggtgaac cgcatcgagc tgaagggcat cgacttcaag
     1681 gaggacggca acatcctggg gcacaagctg gagtacaact acaacagcca caacgtctat
     1741 atcatggccg acaagcagaa gaacggcatc aaggtgaact tcaagatccg ccacaacatc
     1801 gaggacggca gcgtgcagct cgccgaccac taccagcaga acacccccat cggcgacggc
     1861 cccgtgctgc tgcccgacaa ccactacctg agcaaccagt ccgccctgag caaagacccc
     1921 aacgagaagc gcgatcacat ggtcctgctg gagttcgtga ccgccgccgg gatcactctc
     1981 ggcatggacg agctgtacaa gggatccgct gagccccgcc aggagttcga agtgatggaa
     2041 gatcacgctg ggacgtacgg gttgggggac aggaaagatc aggggggcta caccatgcac
     2101 caagaccaag agggtgacac ggacgctggc ctgaaagctg aagaagcagg cattggagac
     2161 acccccagcc tggaagacga agctgctggt cacgtgaccc aagctcgcat ggtcagtaaa
     2221 agcaaagacg ggactggaag cgatgacaaa aaagccaagg gggctgatgg taaaacgaag
     2281 atcgccacac cgcggggagc agcccctcca ggccagaagg gccaggccaa cgccaccagg
     2341 attccagcaa aaaccccgcc cgctccaaag acaccaccca gctctggtga acctccaaaa
     2401 tcaggggatc gcagcggcta cagcagcccc ggctccccag gcactcccgg cagccgctcc
     2461 cgcaccccgt cccttccaac cccacccacc cgggagccca agaaggtggc agtggtccgt
     2521 actccaccca agtcgccgtc ttccgccaag agccgcctgn nnnnnnnnnn nnnnnnnnnn
     2581 nnnnnnnnnn nnnnnnnnnn nnnnnnnnnn nnnnnnnnnn nnnnnnnnnn nnnnnnnnnn
     2641 nnnnnnnnnn nnnnnnnnnn nnnnnnnnnn nnnnnnnnnn nnnnnnnnnn nnnnnnnnnn
     2701 nnnnnnnnnn nnnnnnnnnn nnnnnnnnnn nnnnnnnnnn nnnnnnnnnn nnnnnnnnnn
     2761 nnnnnnnnnn nnnnnnnnnn nnnnnnnnnn nnnnnnnnnn nnnnnnnnnn nnnnnnnnnn
     2821 nnnnnnnnnn nnnnnnnnnn nnnnnnnnnn nnnnnnnnnn nnnnnnnnnn nnnnnnnnnn
     2881 nnnnnnnnnn nnnnnnnnnn nnnnnnnnnn nnnnnnnnnn nnnnnnnnnn nnnnnnnnnn
     2941 nnnnnnaccc acaagctgac cttccgcgag aacgccaaag ccaagacaga ccacggggcg
     3001 gagatcgtgt acaagtcgcc agtggtgtct ggggacacgt ctccacggca tctcagcaat
     3061 gtctcctcca ccggcagcat cgacatggta gactcgcccc agctcgccac gctagctgac
     3121 gaggtgtctg cctccctggc caagcagggt ttgtgagtcg acctgcagaa gcttggccgc
     3181 catggcccaa cttgtttatt gcagcttata atggttacaa ataaagcaat agcatcacaa
     3241 atttcacaaa taaagcattt ttttcactgc attctagttg tggtttgtcc aaactcatca
     3301 atgtatctta tcatgtctgg atcgggaatt aattcggcgc agcaccatgg cctgaaataa
     3361 cctctgaaag aggaacttgg ttaggtacct tctgaggcgg aaagaaccag ctgtggaatg
     3421 tgtgtcagtt agggtgtgga aagtccccag gctccccagc aggcagaagt atgcaaagca
     3481 tgcatctcaa ttagtcagca accaggtgtg gaaagtcccc aggctcccca gcaggcagaa
     3541 gtatgcaaag catgcatctc aattagtcag caaccatagt cccgccccta actccgccca
     3601 tcccgcccct aactccgccc agttccgccc attctccgcc ccatggctga ctaatttttt
     3661 ttatttatgc agaggccgag gccgcctcgg cctctgagct attccagaag tagtgaggag
     3721 gcttttttgg aggcctaggc ttttgcaaaa agctgttaac agcttggcac tggccgtcgt
     3781 tttacaacgt cgtgactggg aaaaccctgg cgttacccaa cttaatcgcc ttgcagcaca
     3841 tccccctttc gccagctggc gtaatagcga agaggcccgc accgatcgcc cttcccaaca
     3901 gttgcgcagc ctgaatggcg aatggcgcct gatgcggtat tttctcctta cgcatctgtg
     3961 cggtatttca caccgcatan nnnnnnnnnn nnnnnnnnnn nnnnnnnnnn nnnnnnnnnn
     4021 nnnnnnnnnn nnnnnnnnnn nnnnnnnnnn nnnnnnnnnn nnnnnnnnnn nnnnnnnnnn
     4081 nnnnnnnnnn nnnnnnnnnn nnnnnnnnnn nnnnnnnnnn ncnnnnnnnn nnnnnnnnnn
     4141 nnnnnnnnnn nnnnnnnnnn nnnnnnnnnn nnnnnnnnnn nnnnnnnnnn nnnnnnnnnn
     4201 nnnnnnnnnn nnnnnnnnnn nnnnnnnnnn nnnnnnnnnn nnnnnnnnnn nnnnnnnnnn
     4261 nnncctttga cgttggagtc cacgttcttt aatagtggac tcttgttcca aactggaaca
     4321 acactcaacc ctatctcggg ctattctttt gatttataag ggattttgcc gatttcggcc
     4381 tattggttaa aaaatgagct gatttaacaa aaatttaacg cgaattttaa caaaatatta
     4441 acgtttacaa ttttatggtg cactctcagt acaatctgct ctgatgccgc atagttaagc
     4501 cagccccgac acccgccaac acccgctgac gcgccctgac gggcttgtct gctcccggca
     4561 tccgcttaca gacaagctgt gaccgtctcc gggagctgca tgtgtcagag gttttcaccg
     4621 tcatcaccga aacgcgcgag acgaaagggc ctcgtgatac gcctattttt ataggttaat
     4681 gtcatgataa taatggtttc ttagacgtca ggtggcactt ttcggggaaa tgtgcgcgga
     4741 acccctattt gtttattttt ctaaatacat tcaaatatgt atccgctcat gagacaataa
     4801 ccctgataaa tgcttcaata atattgaaaa aggaagagta tgagtattca acatttccgt
     4861 gtcgccctta ttcccttttt tgcggcattt tgccttcctg tttttgctca cccagaaacg
     4921 ctggtgaaag taaaagatgc tgaagatcag ttgggtgcac gagtgggtta catcgaactg
     4981 gatctcaaca gcggtaagat ccttgagagt tttcgccccg aagaacgttt tccaatgatg
     5041 agcactttta aagttctgct atgtggcgcg gtattatccc gtattgacgc cgggcaagag
     5101 caactcggtc gccgcataca ctattctcag aatgacttgg ttgagtactc accagtcaca
     5161 gaaaagcatc ttacggatgg catgacagta agagaattat gcagtgctgc cataaccatg
     5221 agtgataaca ctgcggccaa cttacttctg acaacgatcg gaggaccgaa ggagctaacc
     5281 gcttttttgc acaacatggg ggatcatgta actcgccttg atcgttggga accggagctg
     5341 aatgaagcca taccaaacga cgagcgtgac accacgatgc ctgtagcaat ggcaacaacg
     5401 ttgcgcaaac tattaactgg cgaactactt actctagctt cccggcaaca attaatagac
     5461 tggatggagg cggataaagt tgcaggacca cttctgcgct cggcccttcc ggctggctgg
     5521 tttattgctg ataaatctgg agccggtgag cgtgggtctc gcggtatcat tgcagcactg
     5581 gggccagatg gtaagccctc ccgtatcgta gttatctaca cgacggggag tcaggcaact
     5641 atggatgaac gaaatagaca gatcgctgag ataggtgcct cactgattaa gcattggtaa
     5701 ctgtcagacc aagtttactc atatatactt tagattgatt taaaacttca tttttaattt
     5761 aaaaggatct aggtgaagat cctttttgat aatctcatga ccaaaatccc ttaacgtgag
     5821 ttttcgttcc actgagcgtc agaccccgta gaaaagatca aaggatcttc ttgagatcct
     5881 ttttttctgc gcgtaatctg ctgcttgcaa acaaaaaaac caccgctacc agcggtggtt
     5941 tgtttgccgg atcaagagct accaactctt tttccgaagg taactggctt cagcagagcg
     6001 cagataccaa atactgttct tctagtgtag ccgtagttag gccaccactt caagaactct
     6061 gtagcaccgc ctacatacct cgctctgcta atcctgttac cagtggctgc tgccagtggc
     6121 gataagtcgt gtcttaccgg gttggactca agacgatagt taccggataa ggcgcagcgg
     6181 tcgggctgaa cggggggttc gtgcacacag cccagcttgg agcgaacgac ctacaccgaa
     6241 ctgagatacc tacagcgtga gctatgagaa agcgccacgc ttcccgaagg gagaaaggcg
     6301 gacaggtatc cggtaagcgg cagggtcgga acaggagagc gcacgaggga gcttccaggg
     6361 ggaaacgcct ggtatcttta tagtcctgtc gggtttcgcc acctctgact tgagcgtcga
     6421 tttttgtgat gctcgtcagg ggggcggagc ctatggaaaa acgccagcaa cgcggccttt
     6481 ttacggttcc tggccttttg ctggcctttt gctcacatg
//
