[The description below was written by a language model from this plasmid's Addgene catalogue record and the feature table of its GenBank file.]
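Description:
pRK5-EGFP-Tau is a 6.5 kb mammalian expression plasmid built on the pRK5 backbone that produces human tau (MAPT) fused at its N-terminus to EGFP. It is maintained in E. coli through a high-copy ColE1/pUC-type origin and selected with ampicillin via the beta-lactamase gene. An f1 origin is also present, which would permit single-stranded DNA production. There is no mammalian drug-selection marker in the feature table, so the plasmid is suited to transient transfection. An SV40 enhancer/early promoter region containing the SV40 origin lies downstream of the expression cassette and could support episomal replication in cells expressing large T antigen.

Expression is driven by the human CMV immediate-early enhancer and promoter. Next come an SP6 promoter, which doubles as a sequencing primer site, and a Kozak consensus at the start of the mammalian codon-optimized EGFP coding sequence. The tau insert was cloned between ClaI and SalI sites. It is not annotated as a feature in the table, but it would fall in the unannotated interval between EGFP and the SV40 polyadenylation signal that terminates the transcript. According to the record, the insert is wild-type human four-repeat tau lacking the N-terminal inserts (4R0N), comprising exons 1, 4, 5, 7 and 9–13, intron 13 and exon 14.

The fluorescent fusion allows the subcellular distribution of tau to be followed in living or fixed mammalian cells. The associated publication concerns tau mislocalization to dendritic spines and synaptic dysfunction, where a wild-type construct such as this one would be a natural reference for comparison with altered tau forms.
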