Addgene plasmid #46904: pRK5-EGFP-Tau
Purpose: expresses EGFP tagged Tau in mammalian cells
Depositing lab: Karen Ashe. Depositing organization: University of Minnesota. Publication: Tau mislocalization to dendritic spines mediates synaptic dysfunction independently of neurodegeneration. Hoover BR, Reed MN, Su J, Penrod RD, Kotilinek LA, Grant MK, Pitstick R, Carlson GA, Lanier LM, Yuan LL, Ashe KH, Liao D. Neuron. 2010 Dec 22;68(6):1067-81. doi: 10.1016/j.neuron.2010.11.030. PubMed 21172610.
Backbone
  Vector backbone: pRK5
  Backbone manufacturer: Clontech
  Vector type: Mammalian Expression
Growth in bacteria
  Bacterial resistance: Ampicillin, 100 μg/mL
  Growth temperature: 37°C
  Growth strain: DH5alpha
  Copy number: Unknown
Gene/Insert
  Gene/Insert name: MAPT (alt names: Tau; microtubule-associated protein tau)
  Species: H. sapiens (human)
  Mutation: This WT htau construct contains human four-repeat tau lacking the N-terminal sequences (4R0N) and contains exons 1, 4 and 5, 7, and 9–13, intron 13, and exon 14
  Entrez Gene: MAPT (a.k.a. DDPAC, FTD1, FTDP-17, MAPTL, MSTD, MTBT1, MTBT2, PPND, PPP1R103, TAU, Tau-PHF6, tau-40)
  Promoter: CMV
  Tag / fusion protein: EGFP (N terminal on insert)
  Cloning method: Restriction Enzyme; 5′ cloning site Cla1 (not destroyed); 3′ cloning site SalI (not destroyed)
  Sequencing primers: 5′ SP6; 3′ SV40pA-R
Terms and licenses: Academic/Nonprofit Terms; Industry Terms: Not Available to Industry
How to cite: pRK5-EGFP-Tau was a gift from Karen Ashe (Addgene plasmid # 46904 ; http://n2t.net/addgene:46904 ; RRID:Addgene_46904)
