>Addgene plasmid #46904 | pRK5-EGFP-Tau | depositor partial sequence | sequence record 66537 | EGFP-Tau
ATGGTCGCCACCATGGTGAGCAAGGGCGAGGAGCTGTTCACCGGGGTGGTGCCCATCCTGGTCGAGCTGG
ACGGCGACGTAAACGGCCACAAGTTCAGCGTGTCCGGCGAGGGCGAGGGCGATGCCACCTACGGCAAGCT
GACCCTGAAGTTCATCTGCACCACCGGCAAGCTGCCCGTGCCCTGGCCCACCCTCGTGACCACCCTGACC
TACGGCGTGCAGTGCTTCAGCCGCTACCCCGACCACATGAAGCAGCACGACTTCTTCAAGTCCGCCATGC
CCGAAGGCTACGTCCAGGAGCGCACCATCTTCTTCAAGGACGACGGCAACTACAAGACCCGCGCCGAGGT
GAAGTTCGAGGGCGACACCCTGGTGAACCGCATCGAGCTGAAGGGCATCGACTTCAAGGAGGACGGCAAC
ATCCTGGGGCACAAGCTGGAGTACAACTACAACAGCCACAACGTCTATATCATGGCCGACAAGCAGAAGA
ACGGCATCAAGGTGAACTTCAAGATCCGCCACAACATCGAGGACGGCAGCGTGCAGCTCGCCGACCACTA
CCAGCAGAACACCCCCATCGGCGACGGCCCCGTGCTGCTGCCCGACAACCACTACCTGAGCAACCAGTCC
GCCCTGAGCAAAGACCCCAACGAGAAGCGCGATCACATGGTCCTGCTGGAGTTCGTGACCGCCGCCGGGA
TCACTCTCGGCATGGACGAGCTGTACAAGGGATCCGCTGAGCCCCGCCAGGAGTTCGAAGTGATGGAAGA
TCACGCTGGGACGTACGGGTTGGGGGACAGGAAAGATCAGGGGGGCTACACCATGCACCAAGACCAAGAG
GGTGACACGGACGCTGGCCTGAAAGCTGAAGAAGCAGGCATTGGAGACACCCCCAGCCTGGAAGACGAAG
CTGCTGGTCACGTGACCCAAGCTCGCATGGTCAGTAAAAGCAAAGACGGGACTGGAAGCGATGACAAAAA
AGCCAAGGGGGCTGATGGTAAAACGAAGATCGCCACACCGCGGGGAGCAGCCCCTCCAGGCCAGAAGGGC
CAGGCCAACGCCACCAGGATTCCAGCAAAAACCCCGCCCGCTCCAAAGACACCACCCAGCTCTGGTGAAC
CTCCAAAATCAGGGGATCGCAGCGGCTACAGCAGCCCCGGCTCCCCAGGCACTCCCGGCAGCCGCTCCCG
CACCCCGTCCCTTCCAACCCCACCCACCCGGGAGCCCAAGAAGGTGGCAGTGGTCCGTACTCCACCCAAG
TCGCCGTCTTCCGCCAAGAGCCGCCTG
[387 nt withheld, positions 1288-1674]
ACCCACAAGCTGACCTTCCGCGAGAACGCCAAAGCCAAGACAGACCACGGGGCGGAGATCGTGTACAAGT
CGCCAGTGGTGTCTGGGGACACGTCTCCACGGCATCTCAGCAATGTCTCCTCCACCGGCAGCATCGACAT
GGTAGACTCGCCCCAGCTCGCCACGCTAGCTGACGAGGTGTCTGCCTCCCTGGCCAAGCAGGGTTTGTGA
