>Addgene plasmid #46904 | pRK5-EGFP-Tau | addgene partial sequence | sequence record 67574 | SV40pA-R 5'-GAAATTTGTGATGCTATTGC-3'
AGCTGCAATAAACAAGTTGGGCCATGGCGGCCAAGCTTCTGCAGGTCGACTCACAAACCCTGCTTGGCCA
GGGAGGCAGACACCTCGTCAGCTAGCGTGGCGAGCTGGGGCGAGTCTACCATGTCGATGCTGCCGGTGGA
GGAGACATTGCTGAGATGCCGTGGAGACGTGTCCCCAGACACCACTGGCGACTTGTACACGATCTCCGCC
CCGTGGTCTGTCTTGGCTTTGGCGTTCTCGCGGAAGGTCAGCTTGTGGGT
[387 nt withheld, positions 261-647]
CAGGCGGCTCTTGGCGGAAGACGGCGACTTGGGTGGAGTACGGACCACTGCCACCTTCTTGGGCTCCCGG
GTGGGTGGGGTTGGAAGGGACGGGGTGCGGGAGCGGCTGCCGGGAGTGCCTGGGGAGCCGGGGCTGCTGT
AGCCGCTGCGATCCCCTGATTTTGGAGGTTCACCAGAGCTGGGTGGTGTCTTTGGAGCGGGCGGGGTTTT
TGCTGGAATCCTGGTGGCGTTGGCCTGGCCCT
