>Addgene plasmid #46904 | pRK5-EGFP-Tau | addgene partial sequence | sequence record 133867 | EGFP-C 5'-CATGGTCCTGCTGGAGTTCGTG-3'
AGGGATCCGCTGAGCCCCGCCAGGAGTTCGAAGTGATGGAAGATCACGCTGGGACGTACGGGTTGGGGGA
CAGGAAAGATCAGGGGGGCTACACCATGCACCAAGACCAAGAGGGTGACACGGACGCTGGCCTGAAAGCT
GAAGAAGCAGGCATTGGAGACACCCCCAGCCTGGAAGACGAAGCTGCTGGTCACGTGACCCAAGCTCGCA
TGGTCAGTAAAAGCAAAGACGGGACTGGAAGCGATGACAAAAAAGCCAAGGGGGCTGATGGTAAAACGAA
GATCGCCACACCGCGGGGAGCAGCCCCTCCAGGCCAGAAGGGCCAGGCCAACGCCACCAGGATTCCAGCA
AAAACCCCGCCCGCTCCAAAGACACCACCCAGCTCTGGTGAACCTCCAAAATCAGGGGATCGCAGCGGCT
ACAGCAGCCCCGGCTCCCCAGGCACTCCCGGCAGCCGCTCCCGCACCCCGTCCCTTCCAACCCCACCCAC
CCGGGAGCCCAAGAAGGTGGCAGTGGTCCGTACTCCACCCAAGTCGCCGTCTTCCGCCAAGAGCCGCCTG
[256 nt withheld, positions 561-816]
